Addgene plasmid #78932: pHDE-35S-Cas9-mCherry-UBQ
Purpose: (Empty Backbone) For CRISPR/Cas9 mediated gene editing in Arabidopsis; provides a visual screen for Cas9-free plants. Enable production of two gRNAs
Depositing lab: Yunde Zhao. Depositing organization: University of California, San Diego (UCSD). Publication: An effective strategy for reliably isolating heritable and Cas9-free Arabidopsis mutants generated by CRISPR/Cas9-mediated genome editing. Gao X, Chen J, Dai X, Zhang D, Zhao Y. Plant Physiol. 2016 May 15. pii: pp.00663.2016. 10.1104/pp.16.00663 PubMed 27208253.
Backbone
  Vector backbone: pHDE
  Backbone manufacturer: Zhao Lab
  Backbone size (bp): 8000
  Vector type: Plant Expression, CRISPR
  Selectable markers: Hygromycin ; mCherry fluorescence
Growth in bacteria
  Bacterial resistance: Spectinomycin, 50 μg/mL
  Growth temperature: 37°C
  Growth strain: DH5alpha
  Copy number: Unknown
Gene/Insert
  Cloning method: Gibson Cloning
  Sequencing primers: 5′ CTGTGGTTGGCATGCACATAC
Terms and licenses: Academic/Nonprofit Terms; Industry Terms: Not Available to Industry
How to cite: pHDE-35S-Cas9-mCherry-UBQ was a gift from Yunde Zhao (Addgene plasmid # 78932 ; http://n2t.net/addgene:78932 ; RRID:Addgene_78932)
