[The description below was written by a language model from this plasmid's Addgene catalogue record and the feature table of its GenBank file.]
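Description:
pHDE-35S-Cas9-mCherry-UBQ is a 16,084 bp T-DNA binary vector for CRISPR/Cas9 genome editing in Arabidopsis, supplied as an empty backbone into which guide RNA sequences are introduced by Gibson cloning. Outside the T-DNA borders it carries the aadA gene for spectinomycin/streptomycin resistance, a high-copy ColE1/pMB1-type origin with the pBR322 bom region for propagation in E. coli, and the pVS1 oriV, RepA and StaA functions. These pVS1 elements typically support replication and stable maintenance in Agrobacterium, consistent with Agrobacterium-mediated delivery, although the record does not name the transformation route.

Between the nopaline-type right and left border repeats, a CaMV 35S promoter drives Streptococcus pyogenes Cas9 followed by an SV40 nuclear localization signal. An mCherry reporter is indicated only by primer-binding sites near the right border, upstream of a mannopine synthase terminator; its coding sequence and promoter are not annotated. A NOS promoter and NOS terminator flank an unannotated interval that may hold the hygromycin resistance gene listed in the catalogue as the plant selectable marker, but the feature table does not confirm this. The guide RNA expression units are likewise not annotated. The catalogue says the design allows production of two gRNAs, and "UBQ" in the name may refer to a ubiquitin-derived promoter, though the record does not say so.

The intended workflow is to select transformants with hygromycin and mCherry fluorescence, then use loss of fluorescence in later generations as a visual screen for plants that have segregated away the Cas9 transgene while retaining heritable edits.
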