LOCUS       Exported 16084 bp ds-DNA circular SYN 12-MAY-2021
DEFINITION  For CRISPR/Cas9 mediated gene editing in Arabidopsis; provides a
            visual screen for Cas9-free plants. Enable production of two gRNAs.
ACCESSION   .
VERSION     .
KEYWORDS    pHDE-35S-Cas9-mCherry-UBQ
SOURCE      synthetic DNA construct
  ORGANISM  synthetic DNA construct
REFERENCE   1 (bases 1 to 16084)
  AUTHORS   Gao X, Chen J, Dai X, Zhang D, Zhao Y
  TITLE     An effective strategy for reliably isolating heritable and Cas9-free
            Arabidopsis mutants generated by CRISPR/Cas9-mediated genome
            editing.
  JOURNAL   Plant Physiol. 2016 May 15. pii: pp.00663.2016.
  PUBMED    27208253
REFERENCE   2 (bases 1 to 16084)
  AUTHORS   .
  TITLE     Direct Submission
  JOURNAL   Exported May 12, 2021 from SnapGene Server 1.1.58
            http://www.snapgene.com
FEATURES             Location/Qualifiers
     source          1..16084
                     /organism="synthetic DNA construct"
                     /mol_type="other DNA"
     misc_feature    1..25
                     /label=RB T-DNA repeat
                     /note="right border repeat from nopaline C58 T-DNA"
     primer_bind     complement(632..650)
                     /label=mCherry-R
                     /note="mCherry, reverse primer"
     primer_bind     900..919
                     /label=mCherry-F
                     /note="mCherry, forward primer"
     terminator      1203..1455
                     /label=MAS terminator
                     /note="mannopine synthase terminator"
     promoter        2568..2747
                     /label=NOS promoter
                     /note="nopaline synthase promoter"
     promoter        2600..2783
                     /function="NOS promoter"
                     /label=NOS promoter
                     /note="nopaline synthase promoter"
     terminator      3898..4150
                     /label=NOS terminator
                     /note="nopaline synthase terminator and poly(A) signal"
     promoter        4283..4628
                     /label=CaMV 35S promoter
                     /note="strong constitutive promoter from cauliflower mosaic
                     virus"
     primer_bind     4571..4591
                     /label=35S promoter
                     /note="CaMV 35S promoter, forward primer"
     CDS             4633..8736
                     /codon_start=1
                     /product="Cas9 (Csn1) endonuclease from the Streptococcus
                     pyogenes Type II CRISPR/Cas system"
                     /label=Cas9
                     /note="generates RNA-guided double strand breaks in DNA"
                     /translation="MDKKYSIGLDIGTNSVGWAVITDEYKVPSKKFKVLGNTDRHSIKK
                     NLIGALLFDSGETAEATRLKRTARRRYTRRKNRICYLQEIFSNEMAKVDDSFFHRLEES
                     FLVEEDKKHERHPIFGNIVDEVAYHEKYPTIYHLRKKLVDSTDKADLRLIYLALAHMIK
                     FRGHFLIEGDLNPDNSDVDKLFIQLVQTYNQLFEENPINASGVDAKAILSARLSKSRRL
                     ENLIAQLPGEKKNGLFGNLIALSLGLTPNFKSNFDLAEDAKLQLSKDTYDDDLDNLLAQ
                     IGDQYADLFLAAKNLSDAILLSDILRVNTEITKAPLSASMIKRYDEHHQDLTLLKALVR
                     QQLPEKYKEIFFDQSKNGYAGYIDGGASQEEFYKFIKPILEKMDGTEELLVKLNREDLL
                     RKQRTFDNGSIPHQIHLGELHAILRRQEDFYPFLKDNREKIEKILTFRIPYYVGPLARG
                     NSRFAWMTRKSEETITPWNFEEVVDKGASAQSFIERMTNFDKNLPNEKVLPKHSLLYEY
                     FTVYNELTKVKYVTEGMRKPAFLSGEQKKAIVDLLFKTNRKVTVKQLKEDYFKKIECFD
                     SVEISGVEDRFNASLGTYHDLLKIIKDKDFLDNEENEDILEDIVLTLTLFEDREMIEER
                     LKTYAHLFDDKVMKQLKRRRYTGWGRLSRKLINGIRDKQSGKTILDFLKSDGFANRNFM
                     QLIHDDSLTFKEDIQKAQVSGQGDSLHEHIANLAGSPAIKKGILQTVKVVDELVKVMGR
                     HKPENIVIEMARENQTTQKGQKNSRERMKRIEEGIKELGSQILKEHPVENTQLQNEKLY
                     LYYLQNGRDMYVDQELDINRLSDYDVDHIVPQSFLKDDSIDNKVLTRSDKNRGKSDNVP
                     SEEVVKKMKNYWRQLLNAKLITQRKFDNLTKAERGGLSELDKAGFIKRQLVETRQITKH
                     VAQILDSRMNTKYDENDKLIREVKVITLKSKLVSDFRKDFQFYKVREINNYHHAHDAYL
                     NAVVGTALIKKYPKLESEFVYGDYKVYDVRKMIAKSEQEIGKATAKYFFYSNIMNFFKT
                     EITLANGEIRKRPLIETNGETGEIVWDKGRDFATVRKVLSMPQVNIVKKTEVQTGGFSK
                     ESILPKRNSDKLIARKKDWDPKKYGGFDSPTVAYSVLVVAKVEKGKSKKLKSVKELLGI
                     TIMERSSFEKNPIDFLEAKGYKEVKKDLIIKLPKYSLFELENGRKRMLASAGELQKGNE
                     LALPSKYVNFLYLASHYEKLKGSPEDNEQKQLFVEQHKHYLDEIIEQISEFSKRVILAD
                     ANLDKVLSAYNKHRDKPIREQAENIIHLFTLTNLGAPAAFKYFDTTIDRKRYTSTKEVL
                     DATLIHQSITGLYETRIDLSQLGGD"
     CDS             8749..8769
                     /codon_start=1
                     /product="nuclear localization signal of SV40 (simian virus
                     40) large T antigen"
                     /label=SV40 NLS
                     /translation="PKKKRKV"
     primer_bind     complement(9281..9298)
                     /label=M13 Forward
                     /note="In lacZ gene. Also called M13-F20 or M13 (-21)
                     Forward"
     primer_bind     complement(9281..9297)
                     /label=M13 fwd
                     /note="common sequencing primer, one of multiple similar
                     variants"
     primer_bind     complement(9290..9312)
                     /label=M13/pUC Forward
                     /note="In lacZ gene"
     misc_feature    9519..9543
                     /label=LB T-DNA repeat
                     /note="left border repeat from nopaline C58 T-DNA"
     CDS             10071..10862
                     /codon_start=1
                     /gene="aadA"
                     /product="aminoglycoside adenylyltransferase (Murphy,
                     1985)"
                     /label=SmR
                     /note="confers resistance to spectinomycin and
                     streptomycin"
                     /translation="MGEAVIAEVSTQLSEVVGVIERHLEPTLLAVHLYGSAVDGGLKPH
                     SDIDLLVTVTVRLDETTRRALINDLLETSASPGESEILRAVEVTIVVHDDIIPWRYPAK
                     RELQFGEWQRNDILAGIFEPATIDIDLAILLTKAREHSVALVGPAAEELFDPVPEQDLF
                     EALNETLTLWNSPPDWAGDERNVVLTLSRIWYSAVTGKIAPKDVAADWAMERLPAQYQP
                     VILEARQAYLGQEEDRLASRADQLEEFVHYVKGEITKVVGK"
     rep_origin      11106..11694
                     /direction=RIGHT
                     /label=ori
                     /note="high-copy-number ColE1/pMB1/pBR322/pUC origin of
                     replication"
     primer_bind     11595..11614
                     /label=pBR322ori-F
                     /note="pBR322 origin, forward primer"
     primer_bind     11848..11865
                     /label=L4440
                     /note="L4440 vector, forward primer"
     misc_feature    11880..12020
                     /label=bom
                     /note="basis of mobility region from pBR322"
     primer_bind     complement(11946..11965)
                     /label=pRS-marker
                     /note="pRS vectors, use to sequence yeast selectable
                     marker"
     primer_bind     12106..12128
                     /label=pGEX 3'
                     /note="pGEX vectors, reverse primer"
     rep_origin      12364..12558
                     /label=pVS1 oriV
                     /note="origin of replication for the Pseudomonas plasmid
                     pVS1 (Heeb et al., 2000)"
     CDS             complement(12624..13691)
                     /codon_start=1
                     /product="replication protein from the Pseudomonas plasmid
                     pVS1 (Heeb et al., 2000)"
                     /label=pVS1 RepA
                     /translation="GRKPSGPVQIGAALGDDLVEKLKAAQAAQRQRIEAEARPGESWQA
                     AADRIRKESRQPPAAGAPSIRKPPKGDEQPDFFVPMLYDVGTRDSRSIMDVAVFRLSKR
                     DRRAGEVIRYELPDGHVEVSAGPAGMASVWDYDLVLMAVSHLTESMNRYREGKGDKPGR
                     VFRPHVADVLKFCRRADGGKQKDDLVETCIRLNTTHVAMQRTKKAKNGRLVTVSEGEAL
                     ISRYKIVKSETGRPEYIEIELADWMYREITEGKNPDVLTVHPDYFLIDPGIGRFLYRLA
                     RRAAGKAEARWLFKTIYERSGSAGEFKKFCFTVRKLIGSNDLPEYDLKEEAGQAGPILV
                     MRYRNLIEGEASAGS"
     CDS             complement(14125..14754)
                     /codon_start=1
                     /product="stability protein from the Pseudomonas plasmid
                     pVS1 (Heeb et al., 2000)"
                     /label=pVS1 StaA
                     /translation="MKVIAVLNQKGGSGKTTIATHLARALQLAGADVLLVDSDPQGSAR
                     DWAAVREDQPLTVVGIDRPTIDRDVKAIGRRDFVVIDGAPQAADLAVSAIKAADFVLIP
                     VQPSPYDIWATADLVELVKQRIEVTDGRLQAAFVVSRAIKGTRIGGEVAEALAGYELPI
                     LESRITQRVSYPGTAAAGTTVLESEPEGDAAREVQALAAEIKSKLI"
ORIGIN
        1 gtttacccgc caatatatcc tgtcaaacac tgatagttta aactagtgaa gtgaagcttg
       61 gtctcaacta tgagacctaa gctggcacaa ctatatttcc aacatcacta gctaccatca
      121 aaagattgac ttctcatctt actcgattga aaccaaatta acatagggtt tttatttaaa
      181 taaaagttta accttctttt taaaaaattg ttcatagtgt catgtcagaa caagagctac
      241 aaatcacaca tagcatgcat aagcggagct atgatgagtg gtattgtttt gttcgtcact
      301 tgtcactctt ttccaacaca taatcccgac aacaacgtaa gagcatctct ctctctccac
      361 acacactcat gcatgcatgc attcttacac gtgattgcca tgcaaatctc ctttctcacc
      421 tataaataca aaccaaccct tcactacact cttcactcaa accaaaacaa gaaaacatac
      481 acaaatagca aaacggtacc aacaatggat aacatggcca tcatcaagga gttcatgcgc
      541 ttcaaggtgc acatggaggg ctccgtgaac ggccacgagt tcgagatcga gggcgagggc
      601 gagggccgcc cctacgaggg cacccagacc gccaagctga aggtgaccaa gggtggcccc
      661 ctgcccttcg cctgggacat cctgtcccct cagttcatgt acggctccaa ggcctacgtg
      721 aagcaccccg ccgacatccc cgactacttg aagctgtcct tccccgaggg cttcaagtgg
      781 gagcgcgtga tgaacttcga ggacggcggc gtggtgaccg tgacccagga ctcctccctg
      841 caggacggcg agttcatcta caaggtgaag ctgcgcggca ccaacttccc ctccgacggc
      901 cccgtaatgc agaagaagac catgggctgg gaggcctcct ccgagcggat gtaccccgag
      961 gacggcgccc tgaagggcga gatcaagcag aggctgaagc tgaaggacgg cggccactac
     1021 gacgctgagg tcaagaccac ctacaaggcc aagaagcccg tgcagctgcc cggcgcctac
     1081 aacgtcaaca tcaagttgga catcacctcc cacaacgagg actacaccat cgtggaacag
     1141 tacgaacgcg ccgagggccg ccactccacc ggcggcatgg acgagctgta caagtgagag
     1201 ctcttggact cccatgttgg caaaggcaac caaacaaaca atgaatgatc cgctcctgca
     1261 tatggggcgg tttgagtatt tcaactgcca tttgggctga attgaagaca tgctcctgtc
     1321 agaaattccg tgatcttact caatattcag taatctcggc caatatccta aatgtgcgtg
     1381 gctttatctg tctttgtatt gtttcatcaa ttcatgtaac gtttgctttt cttatgaatt
     1441 ttcaaataaa ttatcgtatt gagaccgaat tctcgtcgac gagtcagtaa taaacggcgt
     1501 caaagtggtt gcagccggca cacacgagtc gtgtttatca actcaaagca caaatacttt
     1561 tcctcaacct aaaaataagg caattagcca aaaacaactt tgcgtgtaaa caacgctcaa
     1621 tacacgtgtc attttattat tagctattgc ttcaccgcct tagctttctc gtgacctagt
     1681 cgtcctcgtc ttttcttctt cttcttctat aaaacaatac ccaaagagct cttcttcttc
     1741 acaattcaga tttcaatttc tcaaaatctt aaaaactttc tctcaattct ctctaccgtg
     1801 atcaaggtaa atttctgtgt tccttattct ctcaaaatct tcgattttgt tttcgttcga
     1861 tcccaatttc gtatatgttc tttggtttag attctgttaa tcttagatcg aagacgattt
     1921 tctgggtttg atcgttagat atcatcttaa ttctcgatta gggtttcata gatatcatcc
     1981 gatttgttca aataatttga gttttgtcga ataattactc ttcgatttgt gatttctatc
     2041 tagatctggt gttagtttct agtttgtgcg atcgaatttg tcgattaatc tgagtttttc
     2101 tgattaacag ctcgcaattg acctaactga gtaagctagc ttgttcgagt attatggcat
     2161 tgggaaaact gtttttcttg taccatttgt tgtgcttgta atttactgtg ttttttattc
     2221 ggttttcgct atcgaactgt gaaatggaaa tggatggaga agagttaatg aatgatatgg
     2281 tccttttgtt cattctcaaa ttaatattat ttgttttttc tcttatttgt tgtgtgttga
     2341 atttgaaatt ataagagata tgcaaacatt ttgttttgag taaaaatgtg tcaaatcgtg
     2401 gcctctaatg accgaagtta atatgaggag taaaacacta gatccccaaa caagcttgaa
     2461 actgaaggcg ggaaacgaca atctgatcat gagcggagaa ttaagggagt cacgttatga
     2521 cccccgccga tgacgcggga caagccgttt tacgtttgga actgacagaa ccgcaacgtt
     2581 gaaggagcca ctcagccgcg ggtttctgga gtttaatgag ctaagcacat acgtcagaaa
     2641 ccattattgc gcgttcaaaa gtcgcctaag gtcactatca gctagcaaat atttcttgtc
     2701 aaaaatgctc cactgacgtt ccataaattc ccctcggtat ccaattagag tctcatattc
     2761 actctcaatc caaataatct gcaccggatc cgctagagga tctcgacctg caagatcccg
     2821 gggggcaatg agatatgaaa aagcctgaac tcaccgcgac gtctgtcgag aagtttctga
     2881 tcgaaaagtt cgacagcgtc tccgacctga tgcagctctc ggagggcgaa gaatctcgtg
     2941 ctttcagctt cgatatagga gggcgtggat atgtcctgcg ggtaaatagc tgcgccgatg
     3001 gtttctacaa agatcgttat gtttatcggc actttgcatc ggccgcgctc ccgattccgg
     3061 aagtgcttga cattggggaa ttcagcgaga gcctgaccta ttgcatctcc cgccgtgcac
     3121 agggtgtcac gttgcaagac ctgcctgaaa ccgaactgcc cgctgttctg cagccggtcg
     3181 cggaggccat ggatgcgatc gctgcggccg atcttagcca gacgagcggg ttcggcccat
     3241 tcggaccgca aggaatcggt caatacacta catggcgtga tttcatatgc gcgattgctg
     3301 atccccatgt gtatcactgg caaactgtga tggacgacac cgtcagtgcg tccgtcgcgc
     3361 aggctctcga tgagctgatg ctttgggccg aggactgccc cgaagtccgg cacctcgtgc
     3421 acgcggattt cggctccaac aatgtcctga cggacaatgg ccgcataaca gcggtcattg
     3481 actggagcga ggcgatgttc ggggattccc aatacgaggt cgccaacatc ttcttctgga
     3541 ggccgtggtt ggcttgtatg gagcagcaga cgcgctactt cgagcggagg catccggagc
     3601 ttgcaggatc gccgcggctc cgggcgtata tgctccgcat tggtcttgac caactctatc
     3661 agagcttggt tgacggcaat ttcgatgatg cagcttgggc gcagggtcga tgcgacgcaa
     3721 tcgtccgatc cggagccggg actgtcgggc gtacacaaat cgcccgcaga agcgcggccg
     3781 tctggaccga tggctgtgta gaagtactcg ccgatagtgg aaaccgacgc cccagcactc
     3841 gtccgggatc ttggaggtga tgtaacatga tcacaagctg atcccccgaa tttccccgat
     3901 cgttcaaaca tttggcaata aagtttctta agattgaatc ctgttgccgg tcttgcgatg
     3961 attatcatat aatttctgtt gaattacgtt aagcatgtaa taattaacat gtaatgcatg
     4021 acgttattta tgagatgggt ttttatgatt agagtcccgc aattatacat ttaatacgcg
     4081 atagaaaaca aaatatagcg cgcaaactag gataaattat cgcgcgcggt gtcatctatg
     4141 ttactagatc gggaattgat cccccctcga cagcttgcat gccagcttgg gctgcaggtc
     4201 gacgcgtcaa catggtggag cacgacactc tcgtctactc caagaatatc aaagatacag
     4261 tctcagaaga ccaaagggct attgagactt ttcaacaaag ggtaatatcg ggaaacctcc
     4321 tcggattcca ttgcccagct atctgtcact tcatcaaaag gacagtagaa aaggaaggtg
     4381 gcacctacaa atgccatcat tgcgataaag gaaaggctat cgttcaagat gcctctgccg
     4441 acagtggtcc caaagatgga cccccaccca cgaggagcat cgtggaaaaa gaagacgttc
     4501 caaccacgtc ttcaaagcaa gtggattgat gtgatatctc cactgacgta agggatgacg
     4561 cacaatccca ctatccttcg caagaccctt cctctatata aggaagttca tttcatttgg
     4621 agaggacacg atatggacaa gaagtactcc attgggctcg atatcggcac aaacagcgtc
     4681 ggctgggccg tcattacgga cgagtacaag gtgccgagca aaaaattcaa agttctgggc
     4741 aataccgatc gccacagcat aaagaagaac ctcattggcg ccctcctgtt cgactccggg
     4801 gagacggccg aagccacgcg gctcaaaaga acagcacggc gcagatatac ccgcagaaag
     4861 aatcggatct gctacctgca ggagatcttt agtaatgaga tggctaaggt ggatgactct
     4921 ttcttccata ggctggagga gtcctttttg gtggaggagg ataaaaagca cgagcgccac
     4981 ccaatctttg gcaatatcgt ggacgaggtg gcgtaccatg aaaagtaccc aaccatatat
     5041 catctgagga agaagcttgt agacagtact gataaggctg acttgcggtt gatctatctc
     5101 gcgctggcgc atatgatcaa atttcgggga cacttcctca tcgaggggga cctgaaccca
     5161 gacaacagcg atgtcgacaa actctttatc caactggttc agacttacaa tcagcttttc
     5221 gaagagaacc cgatcaacgc atccggagtt gacgccaaag caatcctgag cgctaggctg
     5281 tccaaatccc ggcggctcga aaacctcatc gcacagctcc ctggggagaa gaagaacggc
     5341 ctgtttggta atcttatcgc cctgtcactc gggctgaccc ccaactttaa atctaacttc
     5401 gacctggccg aagatgccaa gcttcaactg agcaaagaca cctacgatga tgatctcgac
     5461 aatctgctgg cccagatcgg cgaccagtac gcagaccttt ttttggcggc aaagaacctg
     5521 tcagacgcca ttctgctgag tgatattctg cgagtgaaca cggagatcac caaagctccg
     5581 ctgagcgcta gtatgatcaa gcgctatgat gagcaccacc aagacttgac tttgctgaag
     5641 gcccttgtca gacagcaact gcctgagaag tacaaggaaa ttttcttcga tcagtctaaa
     5701 aatggctacg ccggatacat tgacggcgga gcaagccagg aggaatttta caaatttatt
     5761 aagcccatct tggaaaaaat ggacggcacc gaggagctgc tggtaaagct taacagagaa
     5821 gatctgttgc gcaaacagcg cactttcgac aatggaagca tcccccacca gattcacctg
     5881 ggcgaactgc acgctatcct caggcggcaa gaggatttct accccttttt gaaagataac
     5941 agggaaaaga ttgagaaaat cctcacattt cggataccct actatgtagg ccccctcgcc
     6001 cggggaaatt ccagattcgc gtggatgact cgcaaatcag aagagaccat cactccctgg
     6061 aacttcgagg aagtcgtgga taagggggcc tctgcccagt ccttcatcga aaggatgact
     6121 aactttgata aaaatctgcc taacgaaaag gtgcttccta aacactctct gctgtacgag
     6181 tacttcacag tttataacga gctcaccaag gtcaaatacg tcacagaagg gatgagaaag
     6241 ccagcattcc tgtctggaga gcagaagaaa gctatcgtgg acctcctctt caagacgaac
     6301 cggaaagtta ccgtgaaaca gctcaaagaa gactatttca aaaagattga atgtttcgac
     6361 tctgttgaaa tcagcggagt ggaggatcgc ttcaacgcat ccctgggaac gtatcacgat
     6421 ctcctgaaaa tcattaaaga caaggacttc ctggacaatg aggagaacga ggacattctt
     6481 gaggacattg tcctcaccct tacgttgttt gaagataggg agatgattga agaacgcttg
     6541 aaaacttacg ctcatctctt cgacgacaaa gtcatgaaac agctcaagag gcgccgatat
     6601 acaggatggg ggcggctgtc aagaaaactg atcaatggga tccgagacaa gcagagtgga
     6661 aagacaatcc tggattttct taagtccgat ggatttgcca accggaactt catgcagttg
     6721 atccatgatg actctctcac ctttaaggag gacatccaga aagcacaagt ttctggccag
     6781 ggggacagtc ttcacgagca catcgctaat cttgcaggta gcccagctat caaaaaggga
     6841 atactgcaga ccgttaaggt cgtggatgaa ctcgtcaaag taatgggaag gcataagccc
     6901 gagaatatcg ttatcgagat ggcccgagag aaccaaacta cccagaaggg acagaagaac
     6961 agtagggaaa ggatgaagag gattgaagag ggtataaaag aactggggtc ccaaatcctt
     7021 aaggaacacc cagttgaaaa cacccagctt cagaatgaga agctctacct gtactacctg
     7081 cagaacggca gggacatgta cgtggatcag gaactggaca tcaatcggct ctccgactac
     7141 gacgtggatc atatcgtgcc ccagtctttt ctcaaagatg attctattga taataaagtg
     7201 ttgacaagat ccgataaaaa tagagggaag agtgataacg tcccctcaga agaagttgtc
     7261 aagaaaatga aaaattattg gcggcagctg ctgaacgcca aactgatcac acaacggaag
     7321 ttcgataatc tgactaaggc tgaacgaggt ggcctgtctg agttggataa agccggcttc
     7381 atcaaaaggc agcttgttga gacacgccag atcaccaagc acgtggccca aattctcgat
     7441 tcacgcatga acaccaagta cgatgaaaat gacaaactga ttcgagaggt gaaagttatt
     7501 actctgaagt ctaagctggt ctcagatttc agaaaggact ttcagtttta taaggtgaga
     7561 gagatcaaca attaccacca tgcgcatgat gcctacctga atgcagtggt aggcactgca
     7621 cttatcaaaa aatatcccaa gcttgaatct gaatttgttt acggagacta taaagtgtac
     7681 gatgttagga aaatgatcgc aaagtctgag caggaaatag gcaaggccac cgctaagtac
     7741 ttcttttaca gcaatattat gaattttttc aagaccgaga ttacactggc caatggagag
     7801 attcggaagc gaccacttat cgaaacaaac ggagaaacag gagaaatcgt gtgggacaag
     7861 ggtagggatt tcgcgacagt ccggaaggtc ctgtccatgc cgcaggtgaa catcgttaaa
     7921 aagaccgaag tacagaccgg aggcttctcc aaggaaagta tcctcccgaa aaggaacagc
     7981 gacaagctga tcgcacgcaa aaaagattgg gaccccaaga aatacggcgg attcgattct
     8041 cctacagtcg cttacagtgt actggttgtg gccaaagtgg agaaagggaa gtctaaaaaa
     8101 ctcaaaagcg tcaaggaact gctgggcatc acaatcatgg agcgatcaag cttcgaaaaa
     8161 aaccccatcg actttctcga ggcgaaagga tataaagagg tcaaaaaaga cctcatcatt
     8221 aagcttccca agtactctct ctttgagctt gaaaacggcc ggaaacgaat gctcgctagt
     8281 gcgggcgagc tgcagaaagg taacgagctg gcactgccct ctaaatacgt taatttcttg
     8341 tatctggcca gccactatga aaagctcaaa gggtctcccg aagataatga gcagaagcag
     8401 ctgttcgtgg aacaacacaa acactacctt gatgagatca tcgagcaaat aagcgaattc
     8461 tccaaaagag tgatcctcgc cgacgctaac ctcgataagg tgctttctgc ttacaataag
     8521 cacagggata agcccatcag ggagcaggca gaaaacatta tccacttgtt tactctgacc
     8581 aacttgggcg cgcctgcagc cttcaagtac ttcgacacca ccatagacag aaagcggtac
     8641 acctctacaa aggaggtcct ggacgccaca ctgattcatc agtcaattac ggggctctat
     8701 gaaacaagaa tcgacctctc tcagctcggt ggagacagca gggctgaccc caagaagaag
     8761 aggaaggtgt gatcgatcca ggcctcccag ctttcgtccg tatcatcggt ttcgacaacg
     8821 ttcgtcaagt tcaatgcatc agtttcattg cccacacacc agaatcctac taagtttgag
     8881 tattatggca ttggaaaagc tgttttcttc tatcatttgt tctgcttgta atttactgtg
     8941 ttctttcagt ttttgttttc ggacatcaaa atgcaaatgg atggataaga gttaataaat
     9001 gatatggtcc ttttgttcat tctcaaatta ttattatctg ttgtttttac tttaatgggt
     9061 tgaatttaag taagaaagga actaacagtg tgatattaag gtgcaatgtt agacatataa
     9121 aacagtcttt cacctctctt tggttatgtc ttgaattggt ttgtttcttc acttatctgt
     9181 gtaatcaagt ttactatgag tctatgatca agtaattatg caatcaagtt aagtacagta
     9241 taggcttttt gtgtcgaggg ggtaccgagt cgaggaattc actggccgtc gttttacaac
     9301 gtcgtgactg ggaaaaccct ggcgttaccc aacttaatcg ccttgcagca catccccctt
     9361 tcgccagctg gcgtaatagc gaagaggccc gcaccgatcg cccttcccaa cagttgcgca
     9421 gcctgaatgg cgggtaccga gctcgaattc aattcggcgt taattcagta cattaaaaac
     9481 gtccgcaatg tgttattaag ttgtctaagc gtcaatttgt ttacaccaca atatatcctg
     9541 ccaccagcca gccaacagct ccccgaccgg cagctcggca caaaatcacc actcgataca
     9601 ggcagcccat cagtccggga cggcgtcagc gggagagccg ttgtaaggcg gcagactttg
     9661 ctcatgttac cgatgctatt cggaagaacg gcaactaagc tgccgggttt gaaacacgga
     9721 tgatctcgcg gagggtagca tgttgattgt aacgatgaca gagcgttgct gcctgtgatc
     9781 aattcgggca cgaacccagt ggacataagc ctcgttcggt tcgtaagctg taatgcaagt
     9841 agcgtaactg ccgtcacgca actggtccag aaccttgacc gaacgcagcg gtggtaacgg
     9901 cgcagtggcg gttttcatgg cttcttgtta tgacatgttt ttttggggta cagtctatgc
     9961 ctcgggcatc caagcagcaa gcgcgttacg ccgtgggtcg atgtttgatg ttatggagca
    10021 gcaacgatgt tacgcagcag ggcagtcgcc ctaaaacaaa gttaaacatc atgggggaag
    10081 cggtgatcgc cgaagtatcg actcaactat cagaggtagt tggcgtcatc gagcgccatc
    10141 tcgaaccgac gttgctggcc gtacatttgt acggctccgc agtggatggc ggcctgaagc
    10201 cacacagtga tattgatttg ctggttacgg tgaccgtaag gcttgatgaa acaacgcggc
    10261 gagctttgat caacgacctt ttggaaactt cggcttcccc tggagagagc gagattctcc
    10321 gcgctgtaga agtcaccatt gttgtgcacg acgacatcat tccgtggcgt tatccagcta
    10381 agcgcgaact gcaatttgga gaatggcagc gcaatgacat tcttgcaggt atcttcgagc
    10441 cagccacgat cgacattgat ctggctatct tgctgacaaa agcaagagaa catagcgttg
    10501 ccttggtagg tccagcggcg gaggaactct ttgatccggt tcctgaacag gatctatttg
    10561 aggcgctaaa tgaaacctta acgctatgga actcgccgcc cgactgggct ggcgatgagc
    10621 gaaatgtagt gcttacgttg tcccgcattt ggtacagcgc agtaaccggc aaaatcgcgc
    10681 cgaaggatgt cgctgccgac tgggcaatgg agcgcctgcc ggcccagtat cagcccgtca
    10741 tacttgaagc tagacaggct tatcttggac aagaagaaga tcgcttggcc tcgcgcgcag
    10801 atcagttgga agaatttgtc cactacgtga aaggcgagat caccaaggta gtcggcaaat
    10861 aatgtctagc tagaaattcg ttcaagccga cgccgcttcg ccggcgttaa ctcaagcgat
    10921 tagatgcact aagcacataa ttgctcacag ccaaactatc aggtcaagtc tgcttttatt
    10981 atttttaagc gtgcataata agccctacac aaattgggag atatatcatg catgaccaaa
    11041 atcccttaac gtgagttttc gttccactga gcgtcagacc ccgtagaaaa gatcaaagga
    11101 tcttcttgag atcctttttt tctgcgcgta atctgctgct tgcaaacaaa aaaaccaccg
    11161 ctaccagcgg tggtttgttt gccggatcaa gagctaccaa ctctttttcc gaaggtaact
    11221 ggcttcagca gagcgcagat accaaatact gtccttctag tgtagccgta gttaggccac
    11281 cacttcaaga actctgtagc accgcctaca tacctcgctc tgctaatcct gttaccagtg
    11341 gctgctgcca gtggcgataa gtcgtgtctt accgggttgg actcaagacg atagttaccg
    11401 gataaggcgc agcggtcggg ctgaacgggg ggttcgtgca cacagcccag cttggagcga
    11461 acgacctaca ccgaactgag atacctacag cgtgagctat gagaaagcgc cacgcttccc
    11521 gaagggagaa aggcggacag gtatccggta agcggcaggg tcggaacagg agagcgcacg
    11581 agggagcttc cagggggaaa cgcctggtat ctttatagtc ctgtcgggtt tcgccacctc
    11641 tgacttgagc gtcgattttt gtgatgctcg tcaggggggc ggagcctatg gaaaaacgcc
    11701 agcaacgcgg cctttttacg gttcctggcc ttttgctggc cttttgctca catgttcttt
    11761 cctgcgttat cccctgattc tgtggataac cgtattaccg cctttgagtg agctgatacc
    11821 gctcgccgca gccgaacgac cgagcgcagc gagtcagtga gcgaggaagc ggaagagcgc
    11881 ctgatgcggt attttctcct tacgcatctg tgcggtattt cacaccgcat atggtgcact
    11941 ctcagtacaa tctgctctga tgccgcatag ttaagccagt atacactccg ctatcgctac
    12001 gtgactgggt catggctgcg ccccgacacc cgccaacacc cgctgacgcg ccctgacggg
    12061 cttgtctgct cccggcatcc gcttacagac aagctgtgac cgtctccggg agctgcatgt
    12121 gtcagaggtt ttcaccgtca tcaccgaaac gcgcgaggca gggtgccttg atgtgggcgc
    12181 cggcggtcga gtggcgacgg cgcggcttgt ccgcgccctg gtagattgcc tggccgtagg
    12241 ccagccattt ttgagcggcc agcggccgcg ataggccgac gcgaagcggc ggggcgtagg
    12301 gagcgcagcg accgaagggt aggcgctttt tgcagctctt cggctgtgcg ctggccagac
    12361 agttatgcac aggccaggcg ggttttaaga gttttaataa gttttaaaga gttttaggcg
    12421 gaaaaatcgc cttttttctc ttttatatca gtcacttaca tgtgtgaccg gttcccaatg
    12481 tacggctttg ggttcccaat gtacgggttc cggttcccaa tgtacggctt tgggttccca
    12541 atgtacgtgc tatccacagg aaagagacct tttcgacctt tttcccctgc tagggcaatt
    12601 tgccctagca tctgctccgt acattaggaa ccggcggatg cttcgccctc gatcaggttg
    12661 cggtagcgca tgactaggat cgggccagcc tgccccgcct cctccttcaa atcgtactcc
    12721 ggcaggtcat ttgacccgat cagcttgcgc acggtgaaac agaacttctt gaactctccg
    12781 gcgctgccac tgcgttcgta gatcgtcttg aacaaccatc tggcttctgc cttgcctgcg
    12841 gcgcggcgtg ccaggcggta gagaaaacgg ccgatgccgg gatcgatcaa aaagtaatcg
    12901 gggtgaaccg tcagcacgtc cgggttcttg ccttctgtga tctcgcggta catccaatca
    12961 gctagctcga tctcgatgta ctccggccgc ccggtttcgc tctttacgat cttgtagcgg
    13021 ctaatcaagg cttcaccctc ggataccgtc accaggcggc cgttcttggc cttcttcgta
    13081 cgctgcatgg caacgtgcgt ggtgtttaac cgaatgcagg tttctaccag gtcgtctttc
    13141 tgctttccgc catcggctcg ccggcagaac ttgagtacgt ccgcaacgtg tggacggaac
    13201 acgcggccgg gcttgtctcc cttcccttcc cggtatcggt tcatggattc ggttagatgg
    13261 gaaaccgcca tcagtaccag gtcgtaatcc cacacactgg ccatgccggc cggccctgcg
    13321 gaaacctcta cgtgcccgtc tggaagctcg tagcggatca cctcgccagc tcgtcggtca
    13381 cgcttcgaca gacggaaaac ggccacgtcc atgatgctgc gactatcgcg ggtgcccacg
    13441 tcatagagca tcggaacgaa aaaatctggt tgctcgtcgc ccttgggcgg cttcctaatc
    13501 gacggcgcac cggctgccgg cggttgccgg gattctttgc ggattcgatc agcggccgct
    13561 tgccacgatt caccggggcg tgcttctgcc tcgatgcgtt gccgctgggc ggcctgcgcg
    13621 gccttcaact tctccaccag gtcatcaccc agcgccgcgc cgatttgtac cgggccggat
    13681 ggtttgcgac cgtcacgccg attcctcggg cttgggggtt ccagtgccat tgcagggccg
    13741 gcagacaacc cagccgctta cgcctggcca accgcccgtt cctccacaca tggggcattc
    13801 cacggcgtcg gtgcctggtt gttcttgatt ttccatgccg cctcctttag ccgctaaaat
    13861 tcatctactc atttattcat ttgctcattt actctggtag ctgcgcgatg tattcagata
    13921 gcagctcggt aatggtcttg ccttggcgta ccgcgtacat cttcagcttg gtgtgatcct
    13981 ccgccggcaa ctgaaagttg acccgcttca tggctggcgt gtctgccagg ctggccaacg
    14041 ttgcagcctt gctgctgcgt gcgctcggac ggccggcact tagcgtgttt gtgcttttgc
    14101 tcattttctc tttacctcat taactcaaat gagttttgat ttaatttcag cggccagcgc
    14161 ctggacctcg cgggcagcgt cgccctcggg ttctgattca agaacggttg tgccggcggc
    14221 ggcagtgcct gggtagctca cgcgctgcgt gatacgggac tcaagaatgg gcagctcgta
    14281 cccggccagc gcctcggcaa cctcaccgcc gatgcgcgtg cctttgatcg cccgcgacac
    14341 gacaaaggcc gcttgtagcc ttccatccgt gacctcaatg cgctgcttaa ccagctccac
    14401 caggtcggcg gtggcccata tgtcgtaagg gcttggctgc accggaatca gcacgaagtc
    14461 ggctgccttg atcgcggaca cagccaagtc cgccgcctgg ggcgctccgt cgatcactac
    14521 gaagtcgcgc cggccgatgg ccttcacgtc gcggtcaatc gtcgggcggt cgatgccgac
    14581 aacggttagc ggttgatctt cccgcacggc cgcccaatcg cgggcactgc cctggggatc
    14641 ggaatcgact aacagaacat cggccccggc gagttgcagg gcgcgggcta gatgggttgc
    14701 gatggtcgtc ttgcctgacc cgcctttctg gttaagtaca gcgataacct tcatgcgttc
    14761 cccttgcgta tttgtttatt tactcatcgc atcatatacg cagcgaccgc atgacgcaag
    14821 ctgttttact caaatacaca tcaccttttt agacggcggc gctcggtttc ttcagcggcc
    14881 aagctggccg gccaggccgc cagcttggca tcagacaaac cggccaggat ttcatgcagc
    14941 cgcacggttg agacgtgcgc gggcggctcg aacacgtacc cggccgcgat catctccgcc
    15001 tcgatctctt cggtaatgaa aaacggttcg tcctggccgt cctggtgcgg tttcatgctt
    15061 gttcctcttg gcgttcattc tcggcggccg ccagggcgtc ggcctcggtc aatgcgtcct
    15121 cacggaaggc accgcgccgc ctggcctcgg tgggcgtcac ttcctcgctg cgctcaagtg
    15181 cgcggtacag ggtcgagcga tgcacgccaa gcagtgcagc cgcctctttc acggtgcggc
    15241 cttcctggtc gatcagctcg cgggcgtgcg cgatctgtgc cggggtgagg gtagggcggg
    15301 ggccaaactt cacgcctcgg gccttggcgg cctcgcgccc gctccgggtg cggtcgatga
    15361 ttagggaacg ctcgaactcg gcaatgccgg cgaacacggt caacaccatg cggccggccg
    15421 gcgtggtggt gtcggcccac ggctctgcca ggctacgcag gcccgcgccg gcctcctgga
    15481 tgcgctcggc aatgtccagt aggtcgcggg tgctgcgggc caggcggtct agcctggtca
    15541 ctgtcacaac gtcgccaggg cgtaggtggt caagcatcct ggccagctcc gggcggtcgc
    15601 gcctggtgcc ggtgatcttc tcggaaaaca gcttggtgca gccggccgcg tgcagttcgg
    15661 cccgttggtt ggtcaagtcc tggtcgtcgg tgctgacgcg ggcatagccc agcaggccag
    15721 cggcggcgct cttgttcatg gcgtaatgtc tccggttcta gtcgcaagta ttctacttta
    15781 tgcgactaaa acacgcgaca agaaaacgcc aggaaaaggg cagggcggca gcctgtcgcg
    15841 taacttagga cttgtgcgac atgtcgtttt cagaagacgg ctgcactgaa cgtcagaagc
    15901 cgactgcact atagcagcgg aggggttgga tcaaagtact ttaaagtact ttaaagtact
    15961 ttaaagtact ttgatcccga ggggaaccct gtggttggca tgcacataca aatggacgaa
    16021 cggataaacc ttttcacgcc cttttaaata tccgattatt ctaataaacg ctcttttctc
    16081 ttag
//
