>Addgene plasmid #78932 | pHDE-35S-Cas9-mCherry-UBQ | addgene partial sequence | sequence record 152378 | 35S-promoter 5'-CTATCCTTCGCAAGACCCTTC-3'
TGGGCCGTCATTACGGACGAGTACAAGGTGCCGAGCAAAAAATTCAAAGTTCTGGGCAATACCGATCGCC
ACAGCATAAAGAAGAACCTCATTGGCGCCCTCCTGTTCGACTCCGGGGAGACGGCCGAAGCCACGCGGCT
CAAAAGAACAGCACGGCGCAGATATACCCGCAGAAAGAATCGGATCTGCTACCTGCAGGAGATCTTTAGT
AATGAGATGGCTAAGGTGGATGACTCTTTCTTCCATAGGCTGGAGGAGTCCTTTTTGGTGGAGGAGGATA
AAAAGCACGAGCGCCACCCAATCTTTGGCAATATCGTGGACGAGGTGGCGTACCATGAAAAGTACCCAAC
CATATATCATCTGAGGAAGAAGCTTGTAGACAGTACTGATAAGGCTGACTTGCGGTTGATCTATCTCGCG
CTGGCGCATATGATCAAATTTCGGGGACACTTCCTCATCGAGGGGGACCTGAACCCAGACAACAGCGATG
TCGACAAACTCTTTATCCAACTGGTTCAGACTTACAATCAGCTTTTCGAAGAGAACCCGATCAACGCATC
CGGAGTTGACGCCAAAGCAATCCTGAGCGCTAGGCTGTCCAAATCCCGGCGGCTCGAAAACCTCATCGCA
CAGCTCCCTGG
