>Addgene plasmid #78932 | pHDE-35S-Cas9-mCherry-UBQ | addgene partial sequence | sequence record 152380 | Mombaerts-mRFPup 5'-GTGGCCGTTCACGGAGCCCTCCATG-3'
GACTCCTTGATGATGGCCATGTTATCCATTGTTGGTACCGTTTTGCTATTTGTGTATGTTTTCTTGTTTT
GGTTTGAGTGAAGAGTGTAGTGAAGGGTTGGTTTGTATTTATAGGTGAGAAAGGAGATTTGCATGGCAAT
CACGTGTAAGAATGCATGCATGCATGAGTGTGTGTGGAGAGAGAGAGATGCTCTTACGTTGTTGTCGGGA
TTATGTGTTGGAAAAGAGTGACAAGTGACGAACAAAACAATACCACTCATCATAGCTCCGCTTATGCATG
CTATGTGTGATTTGTAGCTCTTGTTCTGACATGACACTATGAACAATTTTTTAAAAAGAAGGTTAAACTT
TTATTTAAATAAAAACCCTATGTTAATTTGGTTTCAATCGAGTAAGATGAGAAGTCAATCTTTTGATGGT
AGCTAGTGATGTTGGAAATATAGTTGTGCCAGCTTAGGTCTCATAGTTGAGACCAAGCTTCACTTCACTA
GTTTAAACTATCAGTGTTTGACAGGATATATTGGCGGGTAAACCTAAGAGAAAAGAGCGTTTATTAGAAT
AATCGGATATTTAAAAGGGCGTGAAAAGGTTTATCCGTTCGTCCATTTGTATGTGCATGCCAACCACAGG
GTTCCCCTCGGGA
