>Addgene plasmid #78932 | pHDE-35S-Cas9-mCherry-UBQ | addgene partial sequence | sequence record 152381 | mCherry-F 5'-ccccgtaatgcagaagaaga-3'
GTACCCCGAGGACGGCGCCCTGAAGGGCGAGATCAAGCAGAGGCTGAAGCTGAAGGACGGCGGCCACTAC
GACGCTGAGGTCAAGACCACCTACAAGGCCAAGAAGCCCGTGCAGCTGCCCGGCGCCTACAACGTCAACA
TCAAGTTGGACATCACCTCCCACAACGAGGACTACACCATCGTGGAACAGTACGAACGCGCCGAGGGCCG
CCACTCCACCGGCGGCATGGACGAGCTGTACAAGTGAGAGCTCTTGGACTCCCATGTTGGCAAAGGCAAC
CAAACAAACAATGAATGATCCGCTCCTGCATATGGGGCGGTTTGAGTATTTCAACTGCCATTTGGGCTGA
ATTGAAGACATGCTCCTGTCAGAAATTCCGTGATCTTACTCAATATTCAGTAATCTCGGCCAATATCCTA
AATGTGCGTGGCTTTATCTGTCTTTGTATTGTTTCATCAATTCATGTAACGTTTGCTTTTCTTATGAATT
TTCAAATAAATTATCGTATTGAGACCGAATTCTCGTCGACGAGTCAGTAATAAACGGCGTCAAAGTGGTT
GCAGCCGGCACACACGAGTCGTGTTTATCAACTCAAAGCACAAATACTTTTCCTCAACCTAAAAATAAGG
CAATTAGCCAAAAACAACTTTGCGTGTAAACAACGCTCAATACACGTGTCATTTTATTATTAGCTATTGC
TTCACCGCCTTAGCTTTCTCGTGACCTAGTCGTCCTCGTCTTTTCTTCTTCTTCTTCTATAAAACAATAC
CCAAAGAGCTCTTCTTCTTCACAATTCAGATTTCAATTTCTCAA
